Addgene plasmid #57627: tdEos-Integrin-Beta1-N-18
Purpose: Localization: Focal Adhesions, Excitation: 505 / 569, Emission: 516 / 581
Depositing lab: Michael Davidson. Depositing organization: Florida State University, Tallahassee.
Backbone
  Vector backbone: tdEos-N1
  Backbone size w/o insert (bp): 4750
  Vector type: Mammalian Expression
  Selectable markers: Neomycin (select with G418)
Growth in bacteria
  Bacterial resistance: Kanamycin, 50 μg/mL
  Growth temperature: 37°C
  Growth strain: DH5alpha
  Copy number: High Copy
Gene/Insert
  Gene/Insert name: Integrin-Beta1 (alt name: NM_002211)
  Species: H. sapiens (human)
  Entrez Gene: ITGB1 (a.k.a. CD29, FNRB, GPIIA, MDF2, MSK12, VLA-BETA, VLAB)
  Promoter: CMV
  Tag / fusion protein: tdEos (C terminal on backbone)
  Cloning method: Unknown
  Sequencing primers: 5′ CMV-F; 3′ SV40pA-R
Terms and licenses: Academic/Nonprofit Terms; Industry Terms
Depositor comments: . Excitation = 505 / 569; Emission = 516 / 581
How to cite: tdEos-Integrin-Beta1-N-18 was a gift from Michael Davidson (Addgene plasmid # 57627 ; http://n2t.net/addgene:57627 ; RRID:Addgene_57627)
