[The description below was written by a language model from this plasmid's Addgene catalogue record.]
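Description:
tdEos-Integrin-Beta1-N-18 is a mammalian expression plasmid built on the tdEos-N1 backbone (about 4.75 kb without the insert), an N1-style fusion vector in which a gene of interest is placed upstream of the fluorescent protein coding sequence. It is maintained in E. coli as a high-copy plasmid under kanamycin selection, and it carries a neomycin resistance marker so that transfected mammalian cells can be selected with G418. No feature table is provided, so the origin of replication and the exact elements driving the resistance cassette are not stated in the record. The listed 3′ sequencing primer suggests an SV40 polyadenylation signal downstream of the fusion.

The insert is human integrin beta-1 (ITGB1, also known as CD29), expressed from the CMV promoter for strong constitutive expression in mammalian cells. The tdEos tag is supplied by the backbone and is fused to the C terminus of the integrin, which places it on the cytoplasmic tail side of this transmembrane adhesion receptor. The "N-18" in the name probably refers to the N1-type orientation and an 18-residue linker between the two partners, although the record does not say so explicitly. tdEos is a tandem-dimer form of the green-to-red photoconvertible protein Eos. This matches the two spectral states recorded, with excitation/emission of 505/516 nm before conversion and 569/581 nm after.

The stated purpose is labelling of focal adhesions. The construct therefore serves as a localization marker for imaging integrin-containing adhesion sites in cells, and photoconversion makes it suitable for approaches such as tracking a highlighted protein population or localization-based super-resolution microscopy.
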