>Addgene plasmid #57627 | tdEos-Integrin-Beta1-N-18 | addgene partial sequence | sequence record 109621 | CMV-F 5'-CGCAAATGGGCGGTAGGCGTG-3'
TGGTTTAGTGAACCGTCAGATCCGCTAGCGCTACCGGACTCAGATCTCGAGCTCAAGCTTCGAATTCTGC
AGTCGACGGTACCGCCACCATGAATTTACAACCAATTTTCTGGATTGGACTGATCAGTTCAGTTTGCTGT
GTGTTTGCTCAAACAGATGAAAATAGATGTTTAAAAGCAAATGCCAAATCATGTGGAGAATGTATACAAG
CAGGGCCAAATTGTGGGTGGTGCACAAATTCAACATTTTTACAGGAAGGAATGCCTACTTCTGCACGATG
TGATGATTTAGAAGCCTTAAAAAAGAAGGGTTGCCCTCCAGATGACATAGAAAATCCCAGAGGCTCCAAA
GATATAAAGAAAAATAAAAATGTAACCAACCGTAGCAAAGGAACAGCAGAGAAGCTCAAGCCAGAGGATA
TTACTCAGATCCAACCACAGCAGTTGGTTTTGCGATTAAGATCAGGGGAGCCACAGACATTTACATTAAA
ATTCAAGAGAGCTGAAGACTATCCCATTGACCTCTACTACCTTATGGACCTGTCTTACTCAATGAAAGAC
GATTTGGAGAATGTAAAAAGTCTTGGAACAGATCTGATGAATGAAATGAGGAGGATTACTTCGGACTTCA
GAATTGGATTTGGCTCATTTGTGGAAAAGACTGTGATGCCTTACATTAGCACAACACCAGCTAAGCTCAG
GAACCCTTGCACAAGTGAACAGAACTGCACCAGCCCATTTAGCTACAAAAATGTGCTCAGTCTTACTAAT
AAAGGAGAAGTATTTAATGAACTTGTTGGAAAACAGCGCATATCTGGAAATTTGGATTCTCCAG
