>Addgene plasmid #57627 | tdEos-Integrin-Beta1-N-18 | depositor partial sequence | sequence record 109622 | insert sequence
TGACGTCAGATCCGCTAGCGCTACCGGACTCAGATCTCGAGCTCAAGCTTCGAATTCTGCAGTCGACGGT
ACCGCCACCATGAATTTACAACCAATTTTCTGGATTGGACTGATCAGTTCAGTTTGCTGTGTGTTTGCTC
AAACAGATGAAAATAGATGTTTAAAAGCAAATGCCAAATCATGTGGAGAATGTATACAAGCAGGGCCAAA
TTGTGGGTGGTGCACAAATTCAACATTTTTACAGGAAGGAATGCCTACTTCTGCACGATGTGATGATTTA
GAAGCCTTAAAAAAGAAGGGTTGCCCTCCAGATGACATAGAAAATCCCAGAGGCTCCAAAGATATAAAGA
AAAATAAAAATGTAACCAACCGTAGCAAAGGAACAGCAGAGAAGCTCAAGCCAGAGGATATTACTCAGAT
CCAACCACAGCAGTTGGTTTTGCGATTAAGATCAGGGGAGCCACAGACATTTACATTAAAATTCAAGAGA
GCTGAAGACTATCCCATTGACCTCTACTACCTTATGGACCTGTCTTACTCAATGAAAGACGATTTGGAGA
ATGTAAAAAGTCTTGGAACAGATCTGATGAATGAAATGAGGAGGATTACTTCGGACTTCAGAATTGGATT
TGGCTCATTTGTGGAAAAGACTGTGATGCCTTACATTAGCACAACACCAGCTAAGCTCAGGAACCCTTGC
ACAAGTGAACAGAACTGCACCAGCCCATTTAGCTACAAAAATGTGCTCAGTCTTACTAATAAAGGAGAAG
TATTTAATGAACTTGTTGGAAAACAGCGCATATCTGGAAATTTGGATTCTCCAGAAGGTGGTTTCGATGC
CATCATGCAAGTTGCAGTTTGTGGATCACTGATTGGCTGGAGGAATGTTACACGGCTGCTGGTGTTTTCC
ACAGATGCCGGGTTTCACTTTGCTGGAGATGGGAAACTTGGTGGCATTGTTTTACCAAATGATGGACAAT
GTCACCTGGAAAATAATATGTACACAATGAGCCATTATTATGATTATCCTTCTATTGCTCACCTTGTCCA
GAAACTGAGTGAAAATAATATTCAGACAATTTTTGCAGTTACTGAAGAATTTCAGCCTGTTTACAAGGAG
CTGAAAAACTTGATCCCTAAGTCAGCAGTAGGAACATTATCTGCAAATTCTAGCAATGTAATTCAGTTGA
TCATTGATGCATACAATTCCCTTTCCTCAGAAGTCATTTTGGAAAACGGCAAATTGTCAGAAGGAGTAAC
AATAAGTTACAAATCTTACTGCAAGAACGGGGTGAATGGAACAGGGGAAAATGGAAGAAAATGTTCCAAT
ATTTCCATTGGAGATGAGGTTCAATTTGAAATTAGCATAACTTCAAATAAGTGTCCAAAAAAGGATTCTG
ACAGCTTTAAAATTAGGCCTCTGGGCTTTACGGAGGAAGTAGAGGTTATTCTTCAGTACATCTGTGAATG
TGAATGCCAAAGCGAAGGCATCCCTGAAAGTCCCAAGTGTCATGAAGGAAATGGGACATTTGAGTGTGGC
GCGTGCAGGTGCAATGAAGGGCGTGTTGGTAGACATTGTGAATGCAGCACAGATGAAGTTAACAGTGAAG
ACATGGATGCTTACTGCAGGAAAGAAAACAGTTCAGAAATCTGCAGTAACAATGGAGAGTGCGTCTGCGG
ACAGTGTGTTTGTAGGAAGAGGGATAATACAAATGAAATTTATTCTGGCAAATTCTGCGAGTGTGATAAT
TTCAACTGTGATAGATCCAATGGCTTAATTTGTGGAGGAAATGGTGTTTGCAAGTGTCGTGTGTGTGAGT
GCAACCCCAACTACACTGGCAGTGCATGTGACTGTTCTTTGGATACTAGTACTTGTGAAGCCAGCAACGG
ACAGATCTGCAATGGCCGGGGCATCTGCGAGTGTGGTGTCTGTAAGTGTACAGATCCGAAGTTTCAAGGG
CAAACGTGTGAGATGTGTCAGACCTGCCTTGGTGTCTGTGCTGAGCATAAAGAATGTGTTCAGTGCAGAG
CCTTCAATAAAGGAGAAAAGAAAGACACATGCACACAGGAATGTTCCTATTTTAACATTACCAAGGTAGA
AAGTCGGGACAAATTACCCCAGCCGGTCCAACCTGATCCTGTGTCCCATTGTAAGGAGAAGGATGTTGAC
GACTGTTGGTTCTATTTTACGTATTCAGTGAATGGGAACAACGAGGTCATGGTTCATGTTGTGGAGAATC
CAGAGTGTCCCACTGGTCCAGACATCATTCCAATTGTAGCTGGTGTGGTTGCTGGAATTGTTCTTATTGG
CCTTGCATTACTGCTGATATGGAAGCTTTTAATGATAATTCATGACAGAAGGGAGTTTGCTAAATTTGAA
AAGGAGAAAATGAATGCCAAATGGGACACGGGTGAAAATCCTATTTATAAGAGTGCCGTAACAACTGTGG
TCAATCCGAAGTATGAGGGAAAAGGTAGCGCATCCGGGGGTGCGTCAGGCGGCAGCGGATCTGGACCGGT
CGCCACCATGAGTGCGATTAAGCCAGACATGAAGATCAACCTCCGTATGGAAGGCAACGTAAACGGGCAC
CACTTTGTGATCGACGGAGATGGTACAGGCAAGCCTTTTGAGGGAAAACAGAGTATGGATCTTGAAGTCA
AAGAGGGCGGACCTCTGCCTTTTGCCTTTGATATCCTGACCACTGCATTCCATTACGGCAACAGGGTATT
CGCCGAATATCCAGACCACATACAAGACTATTTTAAGCAGTCGTTTCCTAAGGGGTATTCGTGGGAACGA
AGCTTGACTTTCGAAGACGGGGGCATTTGCATTGCCAGAAACGACATAACAATGGAAGGGGACACTTTCT
ATAATAAAGTTCGATTTCACGGTGTAAACTTTCCCGCCAATGGTCCAGTTATGCAGAAGAAGACGCTGAA
ATGGGAGCCCTCCACTGAGAAAATGTATGTGCGTGATGGAGTGCTGACTGGTGATATTCGCATGGCTTTG
TTGCTTGAAGGAAATGCCCATTACCGATGTGACTTCAGAACTACTTACAAAGCTAAGGAGAAGGGTGTCA
AGTTACCAGGCTACCACTTTGTGGACCACTGCATTGAGATTTTAAGCCATGACAAAGATTACAACAAGGT
TAAGCTGTATGAGCATGCTGTTGCTCATTCTGGATTGCCTGACAATGCCAGACGATCCGGTAGCGGTCAC
GGTACTGGTTCTACTGGTTCTGGTTCTTCTGAGAGTGCGATTAAGCCAGACATGAAGATCAACCTCCGTA
TGGAAGGCAACGTAAACGGGCACCACTTTGTGATCGACGGAGATGGTACAGGCAAGCCTTTTGAGGGAAA
ACAGAGTATGGATCTTGAAGTCAAAGAGGGCGGACCTCTGCCTTTTGCCTTTGATATCCTGACCACTGCA
TTCCATTACGGCAACAGGGTATTCGCCGAATATCCAGACCACATACAAGACTATTTTAAGCAGTCGTTTC
CTAAGGGGTATTCGTGGGAACGAAGCTTGACTTTCGAAGACGGGGGCATTTGCATTGCCAGAAACGACAT
AACAATGGAAGGGGACACTTTCTATAATAAAGTTCGATTTCACGGTGTAAACTTTCCCGCCAATGGTCCA
GTTATGCAGAAGAAGACGCTGAAATGGGAGCCCTCCACTGAGAAAATGTATGTGCGTGATGGAGTGCTGA
CTGGTGATATTCGCATGGCTTTGTTGCTTGAAGGAAATGCCCATTACCGATGTGACTTCAGAACTACTTA
CAAAGCTAAGGAGAAGGGTGTCAAGTTACCAGGCTACCACTTTGTGGACCACTGCATTGAGATTTTAAGC
CATGACAAAGATTACAACAAGGTTAAGCTGTATGAGCATGCTGTTGCTCATTCTGGATTGCCTGACAATG
CCAGACGATAAGCGGCCGCGACTCTAGATCATAATCAGCCATACCACAT
